>Addgene plasmid #202529 | pCAGGS-SMS2-TEV-Twin-Strep | addgene full sequence | sequence record 399646 | Addgene NGS Result
GGTCGACATTGATTATTGACTAGTTATTAATAGTAATCAATTACGGGGTCATTAGTTCATAGCCCATATA
TGGAGTTCCGCGTTACATAACTTACGGTAAATGGCCCGCCTGGCTGACCGCCCAACGACCCCCGCCCATT
GACGTCAATAATGACGTATGTTCCCATAGTAACGCCAATAGGGACTTTCCATTGACGTCAATGGGTGGAG
TATTTACGGTAAACTGCCCACTTGGCAGTACATCAAGTGTATCATATGCCAAGTACGCCCCCTATTGACG
TCAATGACGGTAAATGGCCCGCCTGGCATTATGCCCAGTACATGACCTTATGGGACTTTCCTACTTGGCA
GTACATCTACGTATTAGTCATCGCTATTACCATGGTCGAGGTGAGCCCCACGTTCTGCTTCACTCTCCCC
ATCTCCCCCCCCTCCCCACCCCCAATTTTGTATTTATTTATTTTTTAATTATTTTGTGCAGCGATGGGGG
CGGGGGGGGGGGGGGSGCGCGCCRGGSGGGGSGGGGSGGGGSGRGGGGSGGGGSGGGGSGAGGCGGAGAG
GTGCGGCGGCAGCCAATCAGAGCGGCGCGCTCCGAAAGTTTCCTTTTATGGCGAGGCGGCGGCGGCGGCG
GCCCTATAAAAAGCGAAGCGCGCGGCGGGCGGGAGTCGCTGCGCGCTGCCTTCGCCCCGTGCCCCGCTCC
GCCGCCGCCTCGCGCCGCCCGCCCCGGCTCTGACTGACCGCGTTACTCCCACAGGTGAGCGGGCGGGACG
GCCCTTCTCCTCCGGGCTGTAATTAGCGCTTGGTTTAATGACGGCTTGTTTCTTTTCTGTGGCTGCGTGA
AAGCCTTGAGGGGCTCCGGGAGGGCCCTTTGTGCGGGGGGAGCGGCTCGGGGGGTGCGTGCGTGTGTGTG
TGCGTGGGGAGCGCCGCGTGCGGCTCCGCGCTGCCCGGCGGCTGTGAGCGCTGCGGGCGCGGCGCGGGGC
TTTGTGCGCTCCGCAGTGTGCGCGAGGGGAGCGCGGCCGGGGGCGGTGCCCCGCGGTGCGGGGGGGGCTG
CGAGGGGAACAAAGGCTGCGTGCGGGGTGTGTGCGTGGGGGGGTGAGCAGGGGGTGTGGGCGCGTCGGTC
GGGCTGCAACCCCCCCTGCACCCCCCTCCCCGAGTTGCTGAGCACGGCCCGGCTTCGGGTGCGGGGCTCC
GTACGGGGCGTGGCGCGGGGCTCGCCGTGCCGGGCGGGGGGTGGCGGCAGGKGGGGGTGCCGGGCGGGGC
GGGGCCGCCTCGGGCCGGGGRGGGCTCGGGGGAGGGGCGCGGCGGCCCCCGGAGCGCCGGCGGCTGTCGA
GGCGCGGCGAGCCGCAGCCATTGCCTTTTATGGTAATCGTGCGAGAGGGCGCAGGGACTTCCTTTGTCCC
AAATCTGTGCGGAGCCGAAATCTGGGAGGCGCCGCCGCACCCCCTCTAGCGGGCGCGGGGCGAAGCGGTG
CGGCGCCGGCAGGAAGGAAATGGGCGGGGAGGGCCTTCGTGCGTCGCCGCGCCGCCGTCCCCTTCTCCCT
CTCCAGCCTCGGGGCTGTCCGCGGGGGGACGGCTGCCTTCGGGGGGGACGGGGCAGGGCGGGGTTCGGCT
TCTGGCGTGTGACCGGCGGCTCTAGAGCCTCTGCTAACCATGTTCATGCCTTCTTCTTTTTCCTACAGCT
CCTGGGCAACGTGCTGGTTATTGTGCTGTCTCATCATTTTGGCAAAGAATTGAGCTCCCGGGTACCGAAT
TCGATATCGCGGCCGCTCGAGCACCATGGATATCATAGAGACAGCAAAACTTGAAGAACATTTGGAAAAT
CAACCCAGTGATCCTACGAACACTTATGCAAGACCCGCTGAACCTGTTGAAGAAGAAAACAAAAATGGCA
ATGGTAAACCCAAGAGCTTATCCAGTGGGCTGCGAAAAGGCACCAAAAAGTACCCGGACTATATCCAAAT
TGCTATGCCCACTGAATCAAGGAACAAATTTCCACTAGAGTGGTGGAAAACGGGCATTGCCTTCATATAT
GCAGTTTTCAACCTCGTCTTGACAACCGTCATGATCACAGTTGTACATGAGAGGGTCCCTCCCAAGGAGC
TTAGCCCTCCACTCCCAGACAAGTTTTTTGATTACATTGATAGGGTGAAATGGGCATTTTCTGTATCAGA
AATAAATGGGATTATATTAGTTGGATTATGGATCACCCAGTGGCTGTTTCTGAGATACAAGTCAATAGTG
GGACGCAGATTCTGTTTTATTATTGGAACTTTATACCTGTATCGCTGCATTACAATGTATGTTACTACTC
TACCTGTGCCTGGAATGCATTTCCAGTGTGCTCCAAAGCTCAATGGAGACTCTCAGGCAAAAGTTCAACG
GATTCTACGATTGATTTCTGGTGGTGGATTGTCCATAACTGGATCACATATCTTATGTGGAGACTTCCTC
TTCAGCGGTCACACGGTTACGCTGACACTGACTTATTTGTTCATCAAAGAATATTCGCCTCGTCACTTCT
GGTGGTATCATTTAATCTGCTGGCTGCTGAGTGCTGCCGGGATCATCTGCATTCTTGTAGCACACGAACA
CTACACTATCGATGTGATCATTGCTTATTATATCACAACACGACTGTTTTGGTGGTACCATTCAATGGCC
AATGAAAAGAACTTGAAGGTCTCTTCACAGACTAATTTCTTATCTCGAGCATGGTGGTTCCCCATCTTTT
ATTTTTTTGAGAAAAATGTACAAGGCTCAATTCCTTGCTGCTTCTCCTGGCCGCTGTCTTGGCCTCCTGG
CTGCTTCAAATCATCATGCAAAAAGTATTCACGGGTTCAGAAGATTGGTGAAGACAATGAGAAATCGACC
CTCGAGGAAAACCTCTATTTTCAAGGCGCCACCATGTGGTCTCATCCCCAGTTCGAAAAAGGTGGTGGAA
GTGGTGGGGGCTCAGGAGGATCAGCCTGGTCACACCCTCAGTTCGAGAAGTGAAGATCTTTTTCCCTCTG
CCAAAAATTATGGGGACATCATGAAGCCCCTTGAGCATCTGACTTCTGGCTAATAAAGGAAATTTATTTT
CATTGCAATAGTGTGTTGGAATTTTTTGTGTCTCTCACTCGGAAGGACATATGGGAGGGCAAATCATTTA
AAACATCAGAATGAGTATTTGGTTTAGAGTTTGGCAACATATGCCCATATGCTGGCTGCCATGAACAAAG
GTTGGCTATAAAGAGGTCATCAGTATATGAAACAGCCCCCTGCTGTCCATTCCTTATTCCATAGAAAAGC
CTTGACTTGAGGTTAGATTTTTTTTATATTTTGTTTTGTGTTATTTTTTTCTTTAACATCCCTAAAATTT
TCCTTACATGTTTTACTAGCCAGATTTTTCCTCCTCTCCTGACTACTCCCAGTCATAGCTGTCCCTCTTC
TCTTATGGAGATCCCTCGACCTGCAGCCCAAGCTTGGCGTAATCATGGTCATAGCTGTTTCCTGTGTGAA
ATTGTTATCCGCTCACAATTCCACACAACATACGAGCCGGAAGCATAAAGTGTAAAGCCTGGGGTGCCTA
ATGAGTGAGCTAACTCACATTAATTGCGTTGCGCTCACTGCCCGCTTTCCAGTCGGGAAACCTGTCGTGC
CAGCGGATCCGCATCTCAATTAGTCAGCAACCATAGTCCCGCCCCTAACTCCGCCCATCCCGCCCCTAAC
TCCGCCCAGTTCCGCCCATTCTCCGCCCCATGGCTGACTAATTTTTTTTATTTATGCAGAGGCCGAGGCC
GCCTCGGCCTCTGAGCTATTCCAGAAGTAGTGAGGAGGCTTTTTTGGAGGCCTAGGCTTTTGCAAAAAGC
TAACTTGTTTATTGCAGCTTATAATGGTTACAAATAAAGCAATAGCATCACAAATTTCACAAATAAAGCA
TTTTTTTCACTGCATTCTAGTTGTGGTTTGTCCAAACTCATCAATGTATCTTATCATGTCTGGATCCGCT
GCATTAATGAATCGGCCAACGCGCGGGGAGAGGCGGTTTGCGTATTGGGCGCTCTTCCGCTTCCTCGCTC
ACTGACTCGCTGCGCTCGGTCGTTCGGCTGCGGCGAGCGGTATCAGCTCACTCAAAGGCGGTAATACGGT
TATCCACAGAATCAGGGGATAACGCAGGAAAGAACATGTGAGCAAAAGGCCAGCAAAAGGCCAGGAACCG
TAAAAAGGCCGCGTTGCTGGCGTTTTTCCATAGGCTCCGCCCCCCTGACGAGCATCACAAAAATCGACGC
TCAAGTCAGAGGTGGCGAAACCCGACAGGACTATAAAGATACCAGGCGTTTCCCCCTGGAAGCTCCCTCG
TGCGCTCTCCTGTTCCGACCCTGCCGCTTACCGGATACCTGTCCGCCTTTCTCCCTTCGGGAAGCGTGGC
GCTTTCTCATAGCTCACGCTGTAGGTATCTCAGTTCGGTGTAGGTCGTTCGCTCCAAGCTGGGCTGTGTG
CACGAACCCCCCGTTCAGCCCGACCGCTGCGCCTTATCCGGTAACTATCGTCTTGAGTCCAACCCGGTAA
GACACGACTTATCGCCACTGGCAGCAGCCACTGGTAACAGGATTAGCAGAGCGAGGTATGTAGGCGGTGC
TACAGAGTTCTTGAAGTGGTGGCCTAACTACGGCTACACTAGAAGAACAGTATTTGGTATCTGCGCTCTG
CTGAAGCCAGTTACCTTCGGAAAAAGAGTTGGTAGCTCTTGATCCGGCAAACAAACCACCGCTGGTAGCG
GTGGTTTTTTTGTTTGCAAGCAGCAGATTACGCGCAGAAAAAAAGGATCTCAAGAAGATCCTTTGATCTT
TTCTACGGGGTCTGACGCTCAGTGGAACGAAAACTCACGTTAAGGGATTTTGGTCATGAGATTATCAAAA
AGGATCTTCACCTAGATCCTTTTAAATTAAAAATGAAGTTTTAAATCAATCTAAAGTATATATGAGTAAA
CTTGGTCTGACAGTTACCAATGCTTAATCAGTGAGGCACCTATCTCAGCGATCTGTCTATTTCGTTCATC
CATAGTTGCCTGACTCCCCGTCGTGTAGATAACTACGATACGGGAGGGCTTACCATCTGGCCCCAGTGCT
GCAATGATACCGCGAGACCCACGCTCACCGGCTCCAGATTTATCAGCAATAAACCAGCCAGCCGGAAGGG
CCGAGCGCAGAAGTGGTCCTGCAACTTTATCCGCCTCCATCCAGTCTATTAATTGTTGCCGGGAAGCTAG
AGTAAGTAGTTCGCCAGTTAATAGTTTGCGCAACGTTGTTGCCATTGCTACAGGCATCGTGGTGTCACGC
TCGTCGTTTGGTATGGCTTCATTCAGCTCCGGTTCCCAACGATCAAGGCGAGTTACATGATCCCCCATGT
TGTGCAAAAAAGCGGTTAGCTCCTTCGGTCCTCCGATCGTTGTCAGAAGTAAGTTGGCCGCAGTGTTATC
ACTCATGGTTATGGCAGCACTGCATAATTCTCTTACTGTCATGCCATCCGTAAGATGCTTTTCTGTGACT
GGTGAGTACTCAACCAAGTCATTCTGAGAATAGTGTATGCGGCGACCGAGTTGCTCTTGCCCGGCGTCAA
TACGGGATAATACCGCGCCACATAGCAGAACTTTAAAAGTGCTCATCATTGGAAAACGTTCTTCGGGGCG
AAAACTCTCAAGGATCTTACCGCTGTTGAGATCCAGTTCGATGTAACCCACTCGTGCACCCAACTGATCT
TCAGCATCTTTTACTTTCACCAGCGTTTCTGGGTGAGCAAAAACAGGAAGGCAAAATGCCGCAAAAAAGG
GAATAAGGGCGACACGGAAATGTTGAATACTCATACTCTTCCTTTTTCAATATTATTGAAGCATTTATCA
GGGTTATTGTCTCATGAGCGGATACATATTTGAATGTATTTAGAAAAATAAACAAATAGGGGTTCCGCGC
ACATTTCCCCGAAAAGTGCCACCTG
Features (pLannotate 1.2.2; 17 found; start..end, strand, type, name):
      5..384     +  enhancer       CMV enhancer: human cytomegalovirus immediate early enhancer
    386..661     +  promoter       chicken β-actin promoter: No description available
    662..1678    +  intron         chimeric intron: chimera between introns from chicken β-actin and rabbit β-globin
   1776..2870    +  CDS            SGMS2: SMS2_HUMAN - Also known as SMS2. Experimental evidence at protein level: Swiss-Prot protein existence level 1. Sphingomyelin synthase that primarily contributes to sphingomyelin synthesis and homeostasis at the plasma membrane. Catalyzes the reversible transfer of phosphocholine moiety in sphingomyelin biosynthesis: in the forward reaction transfers phosphocholine head group of phosphatidylcholine (PC) on to ceramide (CER) to form ceramide phosphocholine (sphingomyelin, SM) and diacylglycerol (DAG) as by-product, and in the reverse reaction transfers phosphocholine from SM to DAG to form PC an
   2919..2935    +  CDS            Twin-Strep-tag (fragment): two Strep-Tag®II moieties connected by a linker for enhanced binding to Strep-Tactin®, an engineered form of streptavidin (Schmidt et al., 2013)
   3062..3117    +  polyA_signal   β-globin poly(A) signal: rabbit β-globin polyadenylation signal (Gil and Proudfoot, 1987)
   3502..3518    -  protein_bind   lac operator: The lac repressor binds to the lac operator to inhibit transcription in E. coli. This inhibition can be relieved by adding lactose or isopropyl-β-D-thiogalactopyranoside (IPTG). lac repressor encoded by lacI
   3526..3556    -  promoter       lac promoter: promoter for the E. coli lac operon
   3571..3592    -  protein_bind   CAP binding site: CAP binding activates transcription in the presence of cAMP. E. coli catabolite activator protein
   3605..3644    -  CDS            lacI (fragment): lac repressor; lacI; The lac repressor binds to the lac operator to inhibit transcription in E. coli. This inhibition can be relieved by adding lactose or isopropyl-β-D-thiogalactopyranoside (IPTG).
   3651..3673    +  promoter       SV40 promoter (fragment): SV40 enhancer and early promoter
   3697..3832    +  rep_origin     SV40 ori: SV40 origin of replication
   3852..3986    +  polyA_signal   SV40 poly(A) signal: SV40 polyadenylation signal
   3988..4042    -  CDS            lacI (fragment): lac repressor; lacI; The lac repressor binds to the lac operator to inhibit transcription in E. coli. This inhibition can be relieved by adding lactose or isopropyl-β-D-thiogalactopyranoside (IPTG).
   4225..4813    -  rep_origin     ori: high-copy-number ColE1/pMB1/pBR322/pUC origin of replication
   4984..5844    -  CDS            AmpR: β-lactamase; bla; confers resistance to ampicillin, carbenicillin, and related antibiotics
   5845..5949    -  promoter       AmpR promoter: bla
