[The description below was written by a language model from this plasmid's Addgene catalogue record and pLannotate feature annotations shown in this document.]
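Description:
pCAGGS-SMS2-TEV-Twin-Strep is a mammalian expression plasmid of about 6 kb, built on a pCAGGS derivative that supplies a C-terminal TEV protease site and Twin-Strep-tag. It is propagated in E. coli as a high-copy plasmid through a ColE1/pUC-type origin and selected with ampicillin through the β-lactamase gene and its own promoter. No mammalian selection marker is recorded, so the design points to transient expression. The backbone also carries an SV40 origin of replication, which can support episomal amplification in cells expressing SV40 large T antigen. Remnants of lac regulatory elements, lacI fragments and an SV40 poly(A) signal are present as well and have no evident role in expression of the insert.

The payload is the human SGMS2 coding sequence (sphingomyelin synthase 2, SMS2), inserted by Gibson assembly with its stop codon removed so that translation continues into the backbone-encoded TEV site and Twin-Strep-tag. Transcription is driven by the CAG promoter, made up of the CMV immediate-early enhancer, the chicken β-actin promoter and a chimeric β-actin/β-globin intron, which gives strong constitutive expression in many mammalian cell types. A rabbit β-globin polyadenylation signal terminates the transcript. The automated annotation detects only a short fragment of the Twin-Strep-tag and does not mark the TEV site, although the catalogue record lists both. SMS2 transfers phosphocholine from phosphatidylcholine to ceramide, producing sphingomyelin and diacylglycerol, mainly at the plasma membrane. The tag allows capture on Strep-Tactin resin, and TEV cleavage can then remove it, so the construct suits affinity purification and pull-down interaction studies. The depositor notes that an expression and purification protocol is in preparation.
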