Addgene plasmid #202529: pCAGGS-SMS2-TEV-Twin-Strep
Purpose: Express C-terminal Tobacco Etch Virus (TEV) protease cleavable Twin-Strep-tagged human Sphingomyelin synthase 2 (SMS2) in mammalian cell
Depositing lab: Chiaki Murakami. Depositing organization: Chiba University. Publication: Diacylglycerol kinase zeta interacts with sphingomyelin synthase 1 and sphingomyelin synthase-related protein via different regions. Furuta M, Murakami C, Numagami Y, Suzuki R, Sakane F. FEBS Open Bio. 2023 May 11. doi: 10.1002/2211-5463.13628. PubMed 37166445.
Backbone
  Vector backbone: pCAGGS-N-TEV-Twin-Strep
  Backbone manufacturer: Chiaki Murakami
  Backbone size w/o insert (bp): 4871
  Total vector size (bp): 5965
  Vector type: Mammalian Expression
Growth in bacteria
  Bacterial resistance: Ampicillin, 100 μg/mL
  Growth temperature: 37°C
  Growth strain: DH5alpha
  Copy number: High Copy
Gene/Insert
  Gene/Insert name: SGMS2 (alt names: SMS2; Sphingomyelin synthase 2)
  Species: H. sapiens (human)
  Mutation: deleted stop codon (TGA)
  GenBank ID: NM_152621.6
  Entrez Gene: SGMS2 (a.k.a. CDL, SMS2)
  Promoter: CAG
  Tag / fusion protein: Twin-Strep-tag (C terminal on backbone); TEV cleavable site (C terminal on backbone)
  Cloning method: Gibson Cloning
  Sequencing primers: 5′ TTCGGCTTCTGGCGTGTGACC; 3′ TATTAGCCAGAAGTCAGATGCTCAAGG
Terms and licenses: Academic/Nonprofit Terms; Industry Terms: Not Available to Industry
Depositor comments: I'm in the process of creating a protocol for expression and purification of the protein using this plasmid.
How to cite: pCAGGS-SMS2-TEV-Twin-Strep was a gift from Chiaki Murakami (Addgene plasmid # 202529 ; http://n2t.net/addgene:202529 ; RRID:Addgene_202529)
